Addgene plasmid #65321: POT5-RFP
Purpose: receiving vector of standard transcription units(TUs) in YeastFab work, useful for further assembly
Depositing lab: Junbiao Dai. Depositing organization: Tsinghua University. Publication: YeastFab: the design and construction of standard biological parts for metabolic engineering in Saccharomyces cerevisiae. Guo Y, Dong J, Zhou T, Auxillos J, Li T, Zhang W, Wang L, Shen Y, Luo Y, Zheng Y, Lin J, Chen GQ, Wu Q, Cai Y, Dai J. Nucleic Acids Res. 2015 May 8. pii: gkv464. 10.1093/nar/gkv464 PubMed 25956650.
Backbone
  Vector backbone: pRS416
  Backbone manufacturer: Agilent Technologies
  Vector type: Synthetic Biology
Growth in bacteria
  Bacterial resistance: Ampicillin, 100 μg/mL
  Growth temperature: 37°C
  Growth strain: DH5alpha
  Copy number: High Copy
Gene/Insert
  Gene/Insert name: RFP
  Insert size (bp): 1130
  Cloning method: Unknown
  Sequencing primers: 5′ M13-F20; 3′ M13 Reverse
Terms and licenses: Academic/Nonprofit Terms; Industry Terms: Not Available to Industry
Depositor comments: the RFP gene was used for screening positive transformants(original plasmids would appear red due to expression of RFP, when RFP was replaced by desired inserts, the colony was white)
How to cite: POT5-RFP was a gift from Junbiao Dai (Addgene plasmid # 65321 ; http://n2t.net/addgene:65321 ; RRID:Addgene_65321)
