[The description below was written by a language model from this plasmid's Addgene catalogue record and pLannotate feature annotations shown in this document.]
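Description:
POT5-RFP is a yeast–E. coli shuttle vector built on the pRS416 backbone and used as a receiving ("acceptor") plasmid for standard transcription units in the YeastFab parts-assembly system for Saccharomyces cerevisiae. In bacteria it replicates from a high-copy ColE1/pUC-type origin and is selected with ampicillin through the bla (AmpR) gene. In yeast it is maintained as a low-copy centromeric plasmid by the CEN6/ARS element and selected through the URA3 auxotrophic marker under its own promoter, which can also be counterselected with 5-fluoroorotic acid. An f1 origin inherited from the backbone permits single-stranded DNA production. The short lacI, lacZα, bom and rop fragments in the annotation are backbone remnants rather than functional genes.

The roughly 1.1 kb insert sits in the pBluescript-derived cloning region, between remnants of the multiple cloning site and the flanking T3 and T7 promoters. It is a bacterial expression cassette for the monomeric red fluorescent protein mRFP1, with its own CAP binding site, lac promoter and lac operator upstream and the rrnB T1 terminator downstream. This cassette is a visual dropout marker rather than a yeast reporter. E. coli colonies carrying the unmodified plasmid turn red, whereas colonies in which the RFP cassette has been replaced by the desired insert are white, so correct clones can be picked by colour. The record lists the cloning method as unknown and the feature table does not annotate the restriction sites used for the exchange. Transcription units assembled into this vector are intended for further assembly in metabolic engineering work.
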