Features (pLannotate 1.2.2; 25 found; start..end, strand, type, name):
     64..567     -  misc_feature   CEN/ARS: S. cerevisiae CEN6 centromere fused to an autonomously replicating sequence
    604..708     +  promoter       AmpR promoter: bla
    709..1569    +  CDS            AmpR: β-lactamase; bla; confers resistance to ampicillin, carbenicillin, and related antibiotics
   1740..2328    +  rep_origin     ori: high-copy-number ColE1/pMB1/pBR322/pUC origin of replication
   2511..2603    +  CDS            lacI (fragment): lac repressor; lacI; The lac repressor binds to the lac operator to inhibit transcription in E. coli. This inhibition can be relieved by adding lactose or isopropyl-β-D-thiogalactopyranoside (IPTG).
   2616..2637    +  protein_bind   CAP binding site: CAP binding activates transcription in the presence of cAMP. E. coli catabolite activator protein
   2652..2682    +  promoter       lac promoter: promoter for the E. coli lac operon
   2690..2706    +  protein_bind   lac operator: The lac repressor binds to the lac operator to inhibit transcription in E. coli. This inhibition can be relieved by adding lactose or isopropyl-β-D-thiogalactopyranoside (IPTG). lac repressor encoded by lacI
   2751..2769    +  promoter       T3 promoter: promoter for bacteriophage T3 RNA polymerase
   2782..2805    +  misc_feature   MCS (fragment): pBluescript multiple cloning site
   2868..2955    +  CDS            lacI (fragment): lac repressor; lacI; The lac repressor binds to the lac operator to inhibit transcription in E. coli. This inhibition can be relieved by adding lactose or isopropyl-β-D-thiogalactopyranoside (IPTG).
   2968..2989    +  protein_bind   CAP binding site: CAP binding activates transcription in the presence of cAMP. E. coli catabolite activator protein
   3004..3034    +  promoter       lac promoter: promoter for the E. coli lac operon
   3042..3058    +  protein_bind   lac operator: The lac repressor binds to the lac operator to inhibit transcription in E. coli. This inhibition can be relieved by adding lactose or isopropyl-β-D-thiogalactopyranoside (IPTG). lac repressor encoded by lacI
   3094..3768    +  CDS            mRFP1: mRFP1 is a basic (constitutively fluorescent) red fluorescent protein published in 2002, derived from Discosoma sp.. It is reported to be a somewhat slowly-maturing monomer with low acid sensitivity.
   3816..3887    +  terminator     rrnB T1 terminator: transcription terminator T1 from the E. coli rrnB gene
   3958..3978    +  misc_feature   MCS (fragment): pBluescript multiple cloning site
   3987..4005    -  promoter       T7 promoter: promoter for bacteriophage T7 RNA polymerase
   4013..4168    +  CDS            lacZα (fragment): LacZα fragment of β-galactosidase; lacZ fragment
   4176..4631    +  rep_origin     f1 ori (sequence partly withheld): f1 bacteriophage origin of replication; arrow indicates direction of (+) strand synthesis
   4632..4683    -  misc_feature   bom (fragment): basis of mobility region from pBR322
   4762..5565    -  CDS            URA3: orotidine-5'-phosphate decarboxylase, required for uracil biosynthesis; S. cerevisiae URA3; yeast auxotrophic marker, counterselectable with 5-fluoroorotic acid (5-FOA)
   5566..5781    -  promoter       URA3 promoter: S. cerevisiae URA3
   5796..5845    -  misc_feature   bom (fragment): basis of mobility region from pBR322
   5947..5982    -  CDS            rop (fragment): Rop protein, which maintains plasmids at low copy number; rop
>Addgene plasmid #65321 | POT5-RFP | depositor full sequence | sequence record 137922 | POT5-RFP sequence 5987 bps
AGGGCCTCGTGATACGCCTATTTTTATAGGTTAATGTCATGATAATAATGGTTTCTTAGGACGGATCGCT
TGCCTGTAACTTACACGCGCCTCGTATCTTTTAATGATGGAATAATTTGGGAATTTACTCTGTGTTTATT
TATTTTTATGTTTTGTATTTGGATTTTAGAAAGTAAATAAAGAAGGTAGAAGAGTTACGGAATGAAGAAA
AAAAAATAAACAAAGGTTTAAAAAATTTCAACAAAAAGCGTACTTTACATATATATTTATTAGACAAGAA
AAGCAGATTAAATAGATATACATTCGATTAACGATAAGTAAAATGTAAAATCACAGGATTTTCGTGTGTG
GTCTTCTACACAGACAAGATGAAACAATTCGGCATTAATACCTGAGAGCAGGAAGAGCAAGATAAAAGGT
AGTATTTGTTGGCGATCCCCCTAGAGTCTTTTACATCTTCGGAAAACAAAAACTATTTTTTCTTTAATTT
CTTTTTTTACTTTCTATTTTTAATTTATATATTTATATTAAAAAATTTAAATTATAATTATTTTTATAGC
ACGTGATGAAAAGGACCCAGGTGGCACTTTTCGGGGAAATGTGCGCGGAACCCCTATTTGTTTATTTTTC
TAAATACATTCAAATATGTATCCGCTCATGAGACAATAACCCTGATAAATGCTTCAATAATATTGAAAAA
GGAAGAGTATGAGTATTCAACATTTCCGTGTCGCCCTTATTCCCTTTTTTGCGGCATTTTGCCTTCCTGT
TTTTGCTCACCCAGAAACGCTGGTGAAAGTAAAAGATGCTGAAGATCAGTTGGGTGCACGAGTGGGTTAC
ATCGAACTGGATCTCAACAGCGGTAAGATCCTTGAGAGTTTTCGCCCCGAAGAACGTTTTCCAATGATGA
GCACTTTTAAAGTTCTGCTATGTGGCGCGGTATTATCCCGTATTGACGCCGGGCAAGAGCAACTCGGTCG
CCGCATACACTATTCTCAGAATGACTTGGTTGAGTACTCACCAGTCACAGAAAAGCATCTTACGGATGGC
ATGACAGTAAGAGAATTATGCAGTGCTGCCATAACCATGAGTGATAACACTGCGGCCAACTTACTTCTGA
CAACGATCGGAGGACCGAAGGAGCTAACCGCTTTTTTGCACAACATGGGGGATCATGTAACTCGCCTTGA
TCGTTGGGAACCGGAGCTGAATGAAGCCATACCAAACGACGAGCGTGACACCACGATGCCTGTAGCAATG
GCAACAACGTTGCGCAAACTATTAACTGGCGAACTACTTACTCTAGCTTCCCGGCAACAATTAATAGACT
GGATGGAGGCGGATAAAGTTGCAGGACCACTTCTGCGCTCGGCCCTTCCGGCTGGCTGGTTTATTGCTGA
TAAATCTGGAGCCGGTGAGCGTGGTAGTCGCGGTATCATTGCAGCACTGGGGCCAGATGGTAAGCCCTCC
CGTATCGTAGTTATCTACACGACGGGGAGTCAGGCAACTATGGATGAACGAAATAGACAGATCGCTGAGA
TAGGTGCCTCACTGATTAAGCATTGGTAACTGTCAGACCAAGTTTACTCATATATACTTTAGATTGATTT
AAAACTTCATTTTTAATTTAAAAGGATCTAGGTGAAGATCCTTTTTGATAATCTCATGACCAAAATCCCT
TAACGTGAGTTTTCGTTCCACTGAGCGTCAGACCCCGTAGAAAAGATCAAAGGATCTTCTTGAGATCCTT
TTTTTCTGCGCGTAATCTGCTGCTTGCAAACAAAAAAACCACCGCTACCAGCGGTGGTTTGTTTGCCGGA
TCAAGAGCTACCAACTCTTTTTCCGAAGGTAACTGGCTTCAGCAGAGCGCAGATACCAAATACTGTCCTT
CTAGTGTAGCCGTAGTTAGGCCACCACTTCAAGAACTCTGTAGCACCGCCTACATACCTCGCTCTGCTAA
TCCTGTTACCAGTGGCTGCTGCCAGTGGCGATAAGTCGTGTCTTACCGGGTTGGACTCAAGACGATAGTT
ACCGGATAAGGCGCAGCGGTCGGGCTGAACGGGGGGTTCGTGCACACAGCCCAGCTTGGAGCGAACGACC
TACACCGAACTGAGATACCTACAGCGTGAGCTATGAGAAAGCGCCACGCTTCCCGAAGGGAGAAAGGCGG
ACAGGTATCCGGTAAGCGGCAGGGTCGGAACAGGAGAGCGCACGAGGGAGCTTCCAGGGGGAAACGCCTG
GTATCTTTATAGTCCTGTCGGGTTTCGCCACCTCTGACTTGAGCGTCGATTTTTGTGATGCTCGTCAGGG
GGGCGGAGCCTATGGAAAAACGCCAGCAACGCGGCCTTTTTACGGTTCCTGGCCTTTTGCTGGCCTTTTG
CTCACATGTTCTTTCCTGCGTTATCCCCTGATTCTGTGGATAACCGTATTACCGCCTTTGAGTGAGCTGA
TACCGCTCGCCGCAGCCGAACGACCGAGCGCAGCGAGTCAGTGAGCGAGGAAGCGGAAGAGCGCCCAATA
CGCAAACCGCCTCTCCCCGCGCGTTGGCCGATTCATTAATGCAGCTGGCACGACAGGTTTCCCGACTGGA
AAGCGGGCAGTGAGCGCAACGCAATTAATGTGAGTTACCTCACTCATTAGGCACCCCAGGCTTTACACTT
TATGCTTCCGGCTCCTATGTTGTGTGGAATTGTGAGCGGATAACAATTTCACACAGGAAACAGCTATGAC
CATGATTACGCCAAGCGCGCAATTAACCCTCACTAAAGGGAACAAAAGCTGGAGCTCCACCGCGGTGGCG
GCCGCGAATTCCCCGGGTCTAGAGGTCTCGGTTGGCAGTGACTCGGTCTCTTGCCGGCTAGAGACGGCAA
TACGCAAACCGCCTCTAGCCGCGCGTTGGCCGATTCATTAATGCAGCTGGCACGACAGGTTTCCCGACTG
GAAAGCGGGCAGTGAGCGCAACGCAATTAATGTGAGTTAGCTCACTCATTAGGCACCCCAGGCTTTACAC
TTTATGCTTCCGGCTCGTATGTTGTGTGGAATTGTGAGCGGATAACAATTTCACACATACTAGAGAAAGA
GGAGAAATACTAGATGGCTTCCTCCGAAGACGTTATCAAAGAGTTCATGCGTTTCAAAGTTCGTATGGAA
GGTTCCGTTAACGGTCACGAGTTCGAAATCGAAGGTGAAGGTGAAGGTCGTCCGTACGAAGGTACCCAGA
CCGCTAAACTGAAAGTTACCAAAGGTGGTCCGCTGCCGTTCGCTTGGGACATCCTGTCCCCGCAGTTCCA
GTACGGTTCCAAAGCTTACGTTAAACACCCGGCTGACATCCCGGACTACCTGAAACTGTCCTTCCCGGAA
GGTTTCAAATGGGAACGTGTTATGAACTTCGAAGACGGTGGTGTTGTTACCGTTACCCAGGACTCCTCCC
TGCAAGACGGTGAGTTCATCTACAAAGTTAAACTGCGTGGTACCAACTTCCCGTCCGACGGTCCGGTTAT
GCAGAAAAAAACCATGGGTTGGGAAGCTTCCACCGAACGTATGTACCCGGAAGACGGTGCTCTGAAAGGT
GAAATCAAAATGCGTCTGAAACTGAAAGACGGTGGTCACTACGACGCTGAAGTTAAAACCACCTACATGG
CTAAAAAACCGGTTCAGCTGCCGGGTGCTTACAAAACCGACATCAAACTGGACATCACCTCCCACAACGA
AGACTACACCATCGTTGAACAGTACGAACGTGCTGAAGGTCGTCACTCCACCGGTGCTTAATAACGCTGA
TAGTGCTAGTGTAGATCGCTACTAGAGCCAGGCATCAAATAAAACGAAAGGCTCAGTCGAAAGACTGGGC
CTTTCGTTTTATCTGTTGTTTGTCGGTGAACGCTCTCTACTAGAGCGTCTCACCTCTGAGAGAGACCCAG
GACACTGCGGATCGAGACCACTAGTACCGGTCTGCAGCTCGAGGGGGGGCCCGGTACCCAATTCGCCCTA
TAGTGAGTCGTATTACGCGCGCTCACTGGCCGTCGTTTTACAACGTCGTGACTGGGAAAACCCTGGCGTT
ACCCAACTTAATCGCCTTGCAGCACATCCCCCTTTCGCCAGCTGGCGTAATAGCGAAGAGGCCCGCACCG
ATCGCCCTTCCCAACAGTTGCGCAGCCTGAATGGCGAATGGCGCG
[124 nt withheld, positions 4176-4299]
C
[91 nt withheld, positions 4301-4391]
A
[49 nt withheld, positions 4393-4441]
CCTTTGACGTTGGAGTCCACGTTCTTT
[37 nt withheld, positions 4469-4505]
ACCCTATCTCGGTCTATTCTTTTGATTTATAAGGGATTTTGCCGATTTCGGCCTATTGGTTAAAAAATGA
GCTGATTTAACAAAAATTTAACGCGAATTTTAACAAAATATTAACGTTTACAATTTCCTGATGCGGTATT
TTCTCCTTACGCATCTGTGCGGTATTTCACACCGCATAGGGTAATAACTGATATAATTAAATTGAAGCTC
TAATTTGTGAGTTTAGTATACATGCATTTACTTATAATACAGTTTTTTAGTTTTGCTGGCCGCATCTTCT
CAAATATGCTTCCCAGCCTGCTTTTCTGTAACGTTCACCCTCTACCTTAGCATCCCTTCCCTTTGCAAAT
AGTCCTCTTCCAACAATAATAATGTCAGATCCTGTAGACACCACATCATCCACGGTTCTATACTGTTGAC
CCAATGCGTCACCCTTGTCATCTAAACCCACACCGGGTGTCATAATCAACCAATCGTAACCTTCATCTCT
TCCACCCATGTCTCTTTGAGCAATAAAGCCGATAACAAAATCTTTGTCGCTCTTCGCAATGTCAACAGTA
CCCTTAGTATATTCTCCAGTAGATAGGGAGCCCTTGCATGACAATTCTGCTAACATCAAAAGGCCTCTAG
GTTCCTTTGTTACTTCTTCTGCCGCCTGCTTCAAACCGCTAACAATACCTGGGCCCACCACACCGTGTGC
ATTCGTAATGTCTGCCCATTCTGCTATTCTGTATACACCCGCAGAGTACTGCAATTTGACTGTATTACCA
ATGTCAGCAAATTTTCTGTCTTCGAAGAGTAAAAAATTGTACTTGGCGGATAATGCCTTTAGCGGCTTAA
CTGTGCCCTCCATGGAAAAATCAGTCAAGATATCCACATGTGTTTTTAGTAAACAAATTTTGGGACCTAA
TGCTTCAACTAACTCCAGTAATTCCTTGGTGGTACGAACATCCAATGAAGCACACAAGTTTGTTTGCTTT
TCGTGCATGATATTAAATAGCTTGGCAGCAACAGGACTAGGATGAGTAGCAGCACGTTCCTTATATGTAG
CTTTCGACATGATTTATCTTCGTTTCCTGCAGGTTTTTGTTCTGTGCAGTTGGGTTAAGAATACTGGGCA
ATTTCATGTTTCTTCAACACTACATATGCGTATATATACCAATCTAAGTCTGTGCTCCTTCCTTCGTTCT
TCCTTCTGTTCGGAGATTACCGAATCAAAAAAATTTCAAAGAAACCGAAATCAAAAAAAAGAATAAAAAA
AAAATGATGAATTGAATTGAAAAGCTGTGGTATGGTGCACTCTCAGTACAATCTGCTCTGATGCCGCATA
GTTAAGCCAGCCCCGACACCCGCCAACACCCGCTGACGCGCCCTGACGGGCTTGTCTGCTCCCGGCATCC
GCTTACAGACAAGCTGTGACAATCTCCGGGAGCTGCATGTGTCAGAGGTTTTCACCGTCATCACCGAAAC
GCGCGAGATTAA
