>Addgene plasmid #65321 | POT5-RFP | addgene partial sequence | sequence record 137881 | M13-F20 5'-TGTAAAACGACGGCCAGT-3'
CCCCTCGAGCTGCAGACCGGTACTAGTGGTCTCGATCCGCAGTGTCCTGGGTCTCTCTCAGAGGTGAGAC
GCTCTAGTAGAGAGCGTTCACCGACAAACAACAGATAAAACGAAAGGCCCAGTCTTTCGACTGAGCCTTT
CGTTTTATTTGATGCCTGGCTCTAGTAGCGATCTACACTAGCACTATCAGCGTTATTAAGCACCGGTGGA
GTGACGACCTTCAGCACGTTCGTACTGTTCAACGATGGTGTAGTCTTCGTTGTGGGAGGTGATGTCCAGT
TTGATGTCGGTTTTGTAAGCACCCGGCAGCTGAACCGGTTTTTTAGCCATGTAGGTGGTTTTAACTTCAG
CGTCGTAGTGACCACCGTCTTTCAGTTTCAGACGCATTTTGATTTCACCTTTCAGAGCACCGTCTTCCGG
GTACATACGTTCGGTGGAAGCTTCCCAACCCATGGTTTTTTTCTGCATAACCGGACCGTCGGACGGGAAG
TTGGTACCACGCAGTTTAACTTTGTAGATGAACTCACCGTCTTGCAGGGAGGAGTCCTGGGTAACGGTAA
CAACACCACCGTCTTCGAAGTTCATAACACGTTCCCATTTGAAACCTTCCGGGAAGGACAGTTTCAGGTA
GTCCGGGATGTCAGCCGGGTGTTTAACGTAAGCTTTGGAACCGTACTGGAACTGCGGGGACAGGATGTCC
CAAGCGAACGGCAGCGGACCACCTTTGGTAACTTTCAGTTTAGCGGTCTGGGTACCTTCGTACGGACGAC
CTTCACCTTCACCTTCGATT
