>Addgene plasmid #65321 | POT5-RFP | addgene partial sequence | sequence record 137919 | M13-Rev 5'-CAGGAAACAGCTATGACC-3'
AGCTGGAGCTCCACCGCGGTGGCGGCCGCGAATTCCCCGGGTCTAGAGGTCTCGGTTGGCAGTGACTCGG
TCTCTTGCCGGCTAGAGACGGCAATACGCAAACCGCCTCTAGCCGCGCGTTGGCCGATTCATTAATGCAG
CTGGCACGACAGGTTTCCCGACTGGAAAGCGGGCAGTGAGCGCAACGCAATTAATGTGAGTTAGCTCACT
CATTAGGCACCCCAGGCTTTACACTTTATGCTTCCGGCTCGTATGTTGTGTGGAATTGTGAGCGGATAAC
AATTTCACACATACTAGAGAAAGAGGAGAAATACTAGATGGCTTCCTCCGAAGACGTTATCAAAGAGTTC
ATGCGTTTCAAAGTTCGTATGGAAGGTTCCGTTAACGGTCACGAGTTCGAAATCGAAGGTGAAGGTGAAG
GTCGTCCGTACGAAGGTACCCAGACCGCTAAACTGAAAGTTACCAAAGGTGGTCCGCTGCCGTTCGCTTG
GGACATCCTGTCCCCGCAGTTCCAGTACGGTTCCAAAGCTTACGTTAAACACCCGGCTGACATCCCGGAC
TACCTGAAACTGTCCTTCCCGGAAGGTTTCAAATGGGAACGTGTTATGAACTTCGAAGACGGTGGTGTTG
TTACCGTTACCCAGGACTCCTCCCTGCAAGACGGTGAGTTCATCTACAAAGTTAA
